>Addgene plasmid #62092 | pMuLE ENTR CMV L3-L2 | depositor full sequence | sequence record 101381 | Full Sequence
CTTTCCTGCGTTATCCCCTGATTCTGTGGATAACCGTATTACCGCCTTTGAGTGAGCTGATACCGCTCGC
CGCAGCCGAACGACCGAGCGCAGCGAGTCAGTGAGCGAGGAAGCGGAAGAGCGCCCAATACGCAAACCGC
CTCTCCCCGCGCGTTGGCCGATTCATTAATGCAGCTGGCACGACAGGTTTCCCGACTGGAAAGCGGGCAG
TGAGCGCAACGCAATTAATACGCGTACCGCTAGCCAGGAAGAGTTTGTAGAAACGCAAAAAGGCCATCCG
TCAGGATGGCCTTCTGCTTAGTTTGATGCCTGGCAGTTTATGGCGGGCGTCCTGCCCGCCACCCTCCGGG
CCGTTGCTTCACAACGTTCAAATCCGCTCCCGGCGGATTTGTCCTACTCAGGAGAGCGTTCACCGACAAA
CAACAGATAAAACGAAAGGCCCAGTCTTCCGACTGAGCCTTTCGTTTTATTTGATGCCTGGCAGTTCCCT
ACTCTCGCGTTAACGCTAGCATGGATGTTTTCCCAGTCACGACGTTGTAAAACGACGGCCAGTCTTAAGC
TCGGGCCCCAAATAATGATTTTATTTTGACTGATAGTGACCTGTTCGTTGCAACAAATTGATGAGCAATG
CTTTTTTATAATGCCAACTTTGTATAATAAAGTTGGCGATGTACGGGCCAGATATACGCGTTGACATTGA
TTATTGACTAGTTATTAATAGTAATCAATTACGGGGTCATTAGTTCATAGCCCATATATGGAGTTCCGCG
TTACATAACTTACGGTAAATGGCCCGCCTGGCTGACCGCCCAACGACCCCCGCCCATTGACGTCAATAAT
GACGTATGTTCCCATAGTAACGCCAATAGGGACTTTCCATTGACGTCAATGGGTGGAGTATTTACGGTAA
ACTGCCCACTTGGCAGTACATCAAGTGTATCATATGCCAAGTACGCCCCCTATTGACGTCAATGACGGTA
AATGGCCCGCCTGGCATTATGCCCAGTACATGACCTTATGGGACTTTCCTACTTGGCAGTACATCTACGT
ATTAGTCATCGCTATTACCATGGTGATGCGGTTTTGGCAGTACATCAATGGGCGTGGATAGCGGTTTGAC
TCACGGGGATTTCCAAGTCTCCACCCCATTGACGTCAATGGGAGTTTGTTTTGGCACCAAAATCAACGGG
ACTTTCCAAAATGTCGTAACAACTCCGCCCCATTGACGCAAATGGGCGGTAGGCGTGTACGGTGGGAGGT
CTATATAAGCAGAGCTCTCTGGCTAACTAGAGAACCCACTGCTTACTGGCTTATCGAAATTAATACGACT
CACTATAGGGAGACCCAAGCTTGGTACCGAGCTCGGATCCACTAGTAACGGCCGCCAGTGTGCTGGAATT
CTGCAGATATCCATCACACTGGCGGCCGCTCGAGCATGCATCTAGAGGTACCCAGCTTTCTTGTACAAAG
TTGGCATTATAAGAAAGCATTGCTTATCAATTTGTTGCAACGAACAGGTCACTATCAGTCAAAATAAAAT
CATTATTTGCCATCCAGCTGCAGGGCGGCCGCGATATCCCCTATAGTGAGTCGTATTACATGGTCATAGC
TGTTTCCTGGCAGCTCTGGCCCGTGTCTCAAAATCTCTGATGTTACATTGCACAAGATAAAAATATATCA
TCATGAACAATAAAACTGTCTGCTTACATAAACAGTAATACAAGGGGTGTTATGAGCCATATTCAACGGG
AAACGTCGAGGCCGCGATTAAATTCCAACATGGATGCTGATTTATATGGGTATAAATGGGCTCGCGATAA
TGTCGGGCAATCAGGTGCGACAATCTATCGCTTGTATGGGAAGCCCGATGCGCCAGAGTTGTTTCTGAAA
CATGGCAAAGGTAGCGTTGCCAATGATGTTACAGATGAGATGGTCAGACTAAACTGGCTGACGGAATTTA
TGCCTCTTCCGACCATCAAGCATTTTATCCGTACTCCTGATGATGCATGGTTACTCACCACTGCGATCCC
CGGAAAAACAGCATTCCAGGTATTAGAAGAATATCCTGATTCAGGTGAAAATATTGTTGATGCGCTGGCA
GTGTTCCTGCGCCGGTTGCATTCGATTCCTGTTTGTAATTGTCCTTTTAACAGCGATCGCGTATTTCGTC
TCGCTCAGGCGCAATCACGAATGAATAACGGTTTGGTTGATGCGAGTGATTTTGATGACGAGCGTAATGG
CTGGCCTGTTGAACAAGTCTGGAAAGAAATGCATAAACTTTTGCCATTCTCACCGGATTCAGTCGTCACT
CATGGTGATTTCTCACTTGATAACCTTATTTTTGACGAGGGGAAATTAATAGGTTGTATTGATGTTGGAC
GAGTCGGAATCGCAGACCGATACCAGGATCTTGCCATCCTATGGAACTGCCTCGGTGAGTTTTCTCCTTC
ATTACAGAAACGGCTTTTTCAAAAATATGGTATTGATAATCCTGATATGAATAAATTGCAGTTTCATTTG
ATGCTCGATGAGTTTTTCTAATCAGAATTGGTTAATTGGTTGTAACACTGGCAGAGCATTACGCTGACTT
GACGGGACGGCGCAAGCTCATGACCAAAATCCCTTAACGTGAGTTACGCGTCGTTCCACTGAGCGTCAGA
CCCCGTAGAAAAGATCAAAGGATCTTCTTGAGATCCTTTTTTTCTGCGCGTAATCTGCTGCTTGCAAACA
AAAAAACCACCGCTACCAGCGGTGGTTTGTTTGCCGGATCAAGAGCTACCAACTCTTTTTCCGAAGGTAA
CTGGCTTCAGCAGAGCGCAGATACCAAATACTGTTCTTCTAGTGTAGCCGTAGTTAGGCCACCACTTCAA
GAACTCTGTAGCACCGCCTACATACCTCGCTCTGCTAATCCTGTTACCAGTGGCTGCTGCCAGTGGCGAT
AAGTCGTGTCTTACCGGGTTGGACTCAAGACGATAGTTACCGGATAAGGCGCAGCGGTCGGGCTGAACGG
GGGGTTCGTGCACACAGCCCAGCTTGGAGCGAACGACCTACACCGAACTGAGATACCTACAGCGTGAGCT
ATGAGAAAGCGCCACGCTTCCCGAAGGGAGAAAGGCGGACAGGTATCCGGTAAGCGGCAGGGTCGGAACA
GGAGAGCGCACGAGGGAGCTTCCAGGGGGAAACGCCTGGTATCTTTATAGTCCTGTCGGGTTTCGCCACC
TCTGACTTGAGCGTCGATTTTTGTGATGCTCGTCAGGGGGGCGGAGCCTATGGAAAAACGCCAGCAACGC
GGCCTTTTTACGGTTCCTGGCCTTTTGCTGGCCTTTTGCTCACATGTT
Features (pLannotate 1.2.2; 13 found; start..end, strand, type, name):
    121..213     +  CDS            lacI (fragment): lac repressor; lacI; The lac repressor binds to the lac operator to inhibit transcription in E. coli. This inhibition can be relieved by adding lactose or isopropyl-β-D-thiogalactopyranoside (IPTG).
    268..295     -  terminator     rrnB T2 terminator: transcription terminator T2 from the E. coli rrnB gene
    427..470     +  terminator     rrnB T1 terminator: Escherichia coli rrnB; transcription terminator T1 from the E. coli rrnB gene
    517..553     -  CDS            lacZα (fragment): LacZα fragment of β-galactosidase; lacZ fragment
    570..665     +  protein_bind   attL3: mutant version of attL; recombination site for the Gateway® LR reaction LR Clonase™
    693..1072    +  enhancer       CMV enhancer: human cytomegalovirus immediate early enhancer
   1073..1276    +  promoter       CMV promoter: human cytomegalovirus (CMV) immediate early promoter
   1272..1305    +  LTR            5' LTR (truncated) (fragment): truncated 5' long terminal repeat (LTR) from HIV-1
   1321..1339    +  promoter       T7 promoter: promoter for bacteriophage T7 RNA polymerase
   1450..1549    -  protein_bind   attL2: mutant version of attL; recombination site for the Gateway® LR reaction LR Clonase™
   1580..1598    -  promoter       T7 promoter: promoter for bacteriophage T7 RNA polymerase
   1732..2541    +  CDS            KanR: aminoglycoside phosphotransferase; aph(3')-Ia; confers resistance to kanamycin in bacteria or G418 (Geneticin®) in eukaryotes
   2688..3276    +  rep_origin     ori: high-copy-number ColE1/pMB1/pBR322/pUC origin of replication
