[The description below was written by a language model from this plasmid's Addgene catalogue record and pLannotate feature annotations shown in this document.]
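Description:
pMuLE ENTR CMV L3-L2 is a small (about 3.3 kb) Gateway entry plasmid from the MuLE (Multiple Lentiviral Expression) toolkit, supplied as an empty backbone with no gene insert. It is maintained in E. coli as a high-copy plasmid through a ColE1/pUC-type origin and selected with kanamycin via an aminoglycoside phosphotransferase (KanR) gene. The record lists no named parental backbone. However, the rrnB T1 and T2 terminators placed upstream of the recombination cassette are typical of entry-clone designs, where they insulate the cassette from read-through transcription originating in the plasmid. The short lacI, lacZα and HIV-1 5' LTR annotations are flagged as fragments and are probably residual sequence or partial matches rather than functional elements.

The working module lies between an attL3 site and an attL2 site. It consists of the human cytomegalovirus immediate-early enhancer and promoter, followed by a T7 promoter and a short stretch before attL2, which corresponds to the multiple cloning site described in the catalogue entry. A second T7 promoter sits just outside attL2. A user clones a cDNA or other sequence of interest into the cloning site so that it is driven by the strong, constitutive CMV promoter in mammalian cells. The L3-L2 flanks assign this module a specific position and orientation in a MultiSite Gateway LR reaction, so it can be joined in a defined order with other MuLE entry modules carrying complementary att sites and transferred into a lentiviral destination vector. This vector therefore serves as a building block for combinatorial lentiviral constructs that express several genetic elements at once. It is not itself a viral vector.
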