Addgene plasmid #62092: pMuLE ENTR CMV L3-L2
Purpose: (Empty Backbone) MuLE (Multiple Lentiviral Expression) Entry vector containing a CMV promoter and multiple cloning site module. Compatible with MultiSite Gateway cloning
Depositing lab: Ian Frew. Depositing organization: University of Zurich. Publication: A versatile modular vector system for rapid combinatorial mammalian genetics. Albers J, Danzer C, Rechsteiner M, Lehmann H, Brandt LP, Hejhal T, Catalano A, Busenhart P, Goncalves AF, Brandt S, Bode PK, Bode-Lesniewska B, Wild PJ, Frew IJ. J Clin Invest. 2015 Mar 9. pii: 79743. doi: 10.1172/JCI79743. PubMed 25751063.
Backbone
  Vector backbone: N/A
  Vector type: Mammalian Expression ; MuLE Gateway Entry Vector
Growth in bacteria
  Bacterial resistance: Kanamycin, 50 μg/mL
  Growth temperature: 37°C
  Growth strain: DH5alpha
  Copy number: High Copy
Gene/Insert
  Gene/Insert name: None
Terms and licenses: Academic/Nonprofit Terms; Industry Terms: Not Available to Industry
How to cite: pMuLE ENTR CMV L3-L2 was a gift from Ian Frew (Addgene plasmid # 62092 ; http://n2t.net/addgene:62092 ; RRID:Addgene_62092)
