>Addgene plasmid #62092 | pMuLE ENTR CMV L3-L2 | addgene partial sequence | sequence record 103676 | M13-F20 5'-TGTAAAACGACGGCCAGT-3'
GACTGATAGTGACCTGTTCGTTGCAACAAATTGATGAGCAATGCTTTTTTATAATGCCAACTTTGTATAA
TAAAGTTGGCGATGTACGGGCCAGATATACGCGTTGACATTGATTATTGACTAGTTATTAATAGTAATCA
ATTACGGGGTCATTAGTTCATAGCCCATATATGGAGTTCCGCGTTACATAACTTACGGTAAATGGCCCGC
CTGGCTGACCGCCCAACGACCCCCGCCCATTGACGTCAATAATGACGTATGTTCCCATAGTAACGCCAAT
AGGGACTTTCCATTGACGTCAATGGGTGGAGTATTTACGGTAAACTGCCCACTTGGCAGTACATCAAGTG
TATCATATGCCAAGTACGCCCCCTATTGACGTCAATGACGGTAAATGGCCCGCCTGGCATTATGCCCAGT
ACATGACCTTATGGGACTTTCCTACTTGGCAGTACATCTACGTATTAGTCATCGCTATTACCATGGTGAT
GCGGTTTTGGCAGTACATCAATGGGCGTGGATAGCGGTTTGACTCACGGGGATTTCCAAGTCTCCACCCC
ATTGACGTCAATGGGAGTTTGTTTTGGCACCAAAATCAACGGGACTTTCCAAAATGTCGTAACAACTCCG
CCCCATTGACGCAAATGGGCGGTAGGCGTGTACGGTGGGAGGTCTATATAAGCAGAGCTCTCTGGCTAAC
TAGAGAACCCACTGCTTACTGGCTTATCGAAATTAATACGACTCACTATA
