>Addgene plasmid #62092 | pMuLE ENTR CMV L3-L2 | addgene partial sequence | sequence record 103680 | M13-Rev 5'-CAGGAAACAGCTATGACC-3'
TGCAGCTGGATGGCAAATAATGATTTTATTTTGACTGATAGTGACCTGTTCGTTGCAACAAATTGATAAG
CAATGCTTTCTTATAATGCCAACTTTGTACAAGAAAGCTGGGTACCTCTAGATGCATGCTCGAGCGGCCG
CCAGTGTGATGGATATCTGCAGAATTCCAGCACACTGGCGGCCGTTACTAGTGGATCCGAGCTCGGTACC
AAGCTTGGGTCTCCCTATAGTGAGTCGTATTAATTTCGATAAGCCAGTAAGCAGTGGGTTCTCTAGTTAG
CCAGAGAGCTCTGCTTATATAGACCTCCCACCGTACACGCCTACCGCCCATTTGCGTCAATGGGGCGGAG
TTGTTACGACATTTTGGAAAGTCCCGTTGATTTTGGTGCCAAAACAAACTCCCATTGACGTCAATGGGGT
GGAGACTTGGAAATCCCCGTGAGTCAAACCGCTATCCACGCCCATTGATGTACTGCCAAAACCGCATCAC
CATGGTAATAGCGATGACTAATACGTAGATGTACTGCCAAGTAGGAAAGTCCCATAA
